Addgene plasmid #218160: pSCBE3-NG-HF1
Purpose: This plasmid harbors the base editor SCBE3-NG-HF1 along with an sgRNA cloning cassette, facilitating high-fidelity cytosine base editing at targets bearing NG PAM in Streptomyces.
Depositing lab: Yuhui Sun. Depositing organization: Wuhan University. Publication: Engineered cytosine base editor enabling broad-scope and high-fidelity gene editing in Streptomyces. Wang J, Wang K, Deng Z, Zhong Z, Sun G, Mei Q, Zhou F, Deng Z, Sun Y. Nat Commun. 2024 Jul 7;15(1):5687. doi: 10.1038/s41467-024-49987-3. PubMed 38971862.
Backbone
  Vector backbone: pSCBE3
  Backbone manufacturer: Jian Wang
  Backbone size w/o insert (bp): 8525
  Vector type: Bacterial Expression, CRISPR ; sgRNA transcription
Growth in bacteria
  Bacterial resistance: Apramycin, 25 μg/mL
  Growth temperature: 37°C
  Growth strain: DH5alpha
  Copy number: High Copy
Gene/Insert 1
  Gene/Insert name: scbe3-NG-HF1
  Species: S. coelicolor (bacteria)
  Insert size (bp): 5100
  Mutation: Mutations in the portion of SpCas9 : D10A / N497A / R661A / Q695A / Q926A / L1111R / D1135V / G1218R / E1219F / A1322R / R1335V / T1337R.
  Promoter: rpsL promoter
  Cloning method: Gibson Cloning
  Sequencing primers: 5′ CCTGCTCTCACGCAACGTCTAC; 3′ ATCCGCTTGCCCTCATCTGT
Gene/Insert 2
  Gene/Insert name: a programmable sgRNA cloning cassette
  Species: Synthetic
Resource information
  A portion of this plasmid was derived from a plasmid made by: Original clone
Terms and licenses: Academic/Nonprofit Terms; Industry Terms: Not Available to Industry
Depositor comments: Another insert : a programmable sgRNA cloning cassette
How to cite: pSCBE3-NG-HF1 was a gift from Yuhui Sun (Addgene plasmid # 218160 ; http://n2t.net/addgene:218160 ; RRID:Addgene_218160)
