[The description below was written by a language model from this plasmid's Addgene catalogue record and pLannotate feature annotations shown in this document.]
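Description:
pSCBE3-NG-HF1 is an E. coli–Streptomyces shuttle plasmid of about 13.7 kb, built on the pSCBE3 backbone, that delivers a cytosine base editor together with an sgRNA cloning cassette for genome editing in Streptomyces. In E. coli it replicates from a high-copy ColE1/pUC-type origin and is selected with apramycin through the aac(3)IV acetyltransferase gene. The feature table also annotates an intact β-lactamase gene with its promoter, although the catalogue lists only apramycin as the selection. Replication in Streptomyces is provided by the rep gene of pIJ101, accompanied by small neighbouring pIJ101 open reading frames and by fragments of kilB and korA. An incP oriT with traJ and a fragment of traI allows the plasmid to be mobilised by conjugation from a suitable E. coli donor into the actinomycete host.

The editor, SCBE3-NG-HF1, follows the BE3 architecture: rat APOBEC1 cytidine deaminase fused to Streptococcus pyogenes Cas9, followed by the uracil glycosylase inhibitor UGI from phage PBS2, which suppresses excision of the deaminated base. It is transcribed from an rpsL promoter, and an fd terminator fragment lies downstream. The Cas9 portion carries D10A, making it a nickase. N497A, R661A, Q695A and Q926A correspond to the high-fidelity HF1 set, and L1111R, D1135V, G1218R, E1219F, A1322R, R1335V and T1337R relax PAM recognition to NG. A separate S. pyogenes gRNA scaffold, adjacent to a multiple-cloning-site fragment, forms the programmable sgRNA cassette into which a spacer is inserted. The record does not identify the promoter driving the sgRNA. The plasmid is intended for C-to-T editing with reduced off-target activity at NG-PAM sites in Streptomyces.
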