Features (pLannotate 1.2.2; 25 found; start..end, strand, type, name):
      4..804     -  CDS            ApmR: aminoglycoside 3-N-acetyltransferase type IV ; aac(3)IV; confers resistance to apramycin (Paget and Davies, 1996)
    998..1016    -  promoter       T3 promoter: promoter for bacteriophage T3 RNA polymerase
   1131..1235    +  promoter       AmpR promoter: bla
   1236..2096    +  CDS            AmpR: β-lactamase; bla; confers resistance to ampicillin, carbenicillin, and related antibiotics
   2267..2855    +  rep_origin     ori: high-copy-number ColE1/pMB1/pBR322/pUC origin of replication
   3040..3168    +  CDS            YPB1_ECOLX (fragment): Protein predicted: Swiss-Prot protein existence level 4. From Escherichia coli.
   3240..3374    -  polyA_signal   SV40 poly(A) signal: SV40 polyadenylation signal
   3370..3462    -  CDS            Y8KD_STRLI (fragment): Protein predicted: Swiss-Prot protein existence level 4. From Streptomyces lividans.
   4130..5497    -  CDS            rep: REP_STRLI - Protein inferred from homology: Swiss-Prot protein existence level 3. Essential for the autonomous replication of the plasmid pIJ101. From Streptomyces lividans.
   6129..6296    -  CDS            Y6KD_STRLI: Protein predicted: Swiss-Prot protein existence level 4. From Streptomyces lividans.
   6370..6465    -  CDS            kilB (fragment): KILB_STRLI - Protein predicted: Swiss-Prot protein existence level 4. Involved in plasmid transfer. From Streptomyces lividans.
   6460..6567    +  CDS            korA (fragment): KORA_STRLI - Protein predicted: Swiss-Prot protein existence level 4. Controls plasmid transfer and prevents the lethal effects of the tra/kilA gene. Repressor for the transcription of certain pIJ101 promoters, including those the from kilA and kilB loci. From Streptomyces lividans.
   6592..6893    +  promoter       rpsL promoter: promoter for the Xylanimonas cellulosilytica ribosomal protein S12 gene
   6894..7580    +  CDS            Apobec1: ABEC1_RAT - Experimental evidence at protein level: Swiss-Prot protein existence level 1. Catalytic component of the apolipoprotein B mRNA editing enzyme complex which is responsible for the postranscriptional editing of a CAA codon for Gln to a UAA codon for stop in the APOB mRNA. May also play a role in the epigenetic regulation of gene expression by participating in DNA demethylation. From Rattus norvegicus (Rat).
   7629..11729   +  CDS            cas9: CAS9_STRP1 - Also known as csn1 From Streptococcus pyogenes serotype M1.
  11742..11990   +  CDS            UGI: UNGI_BPPB2 - Experimental evidence at protein level: Swiss-Prot protein existence level 1. This protein binds specifically and reversibly to the host uracil-DNA glycosylase, preventing removal of uracil residues from PBS2 DNA by the host uracil-excision repair system. From Bacillus phage PBS2 (Bacteriophage PBS2).
  12014..12151   +  CDS            M13 gene VIII (fragment) (sequence withheld): pVIII; VIII; major coat protein
  12158..12192   +  terminator     fd terminator (fragment) (sequence withheld): central terminator from bacteriophage fd (Otsuka and Kunisawa, 1982)
  12193..12216   -  misc_feature   MCS (fragment): pUC18/19 multiple cloning site
  12356..12465   +  oriT           oriT: incP origin of transfer
  12498..12869   +  CDS            traJ: oriT-recognizing protein; traJ
  12907..12996   +  CDS            traI (fragment): TRAI6_ECOLX - Experimental evidence at protein level: Swiss-Prot protein existence level 1. The initiation process of transfer DNA synthesis requires the interaction of at least three plasmid-specific components (TraH, I, and J) at the transfer origin resulting in the assembly of a specialised nucleoprotein complex - the relaxosome. Site- and strand-specific cleavage at the transfer origin is dependent on TraI and TraJ. From Escherichia coli.
  13006..13025   -  misc_feature   MCS (fragment): pUC18/19 multiple cloning site
  13025..13100   +  misc_RNA       gRNA scaffold: guide RNA scaffold for the Streptococcus pyogenes CRISPR/Cas9 system
  13281..13437   -  CDS            HygR (fragment): aminoglycoside phosphotransferase from E. coli; aph(4)-Ia; confers resistance to hygromycin
>Addgene plasmid #218160 | pSCBE3-NG-HF1 | addgene full sequence | sequence record 433202 | Addgene NGS Result
TCAGCCAATCGACTGGCGAGCGGCATCGCATTCTTCGCATCCCGCCTCTGGCGGATGCAGGAAGATCAAC
GGATCTCGGCCCAGTTGACCCAGGGCTGTCGCCACAATGTCGCGGGAGCGGATCAACCGAGCAAAGGCAT
GACCGACTGGACCTTCCTTCTGAAGGCTCTTCTCCTTGAGCCACCTGTCCGCCAAGGCAAAGCGCTCACA
GCAGTGGTCATTCTCGAGATAATCGACGCGTACCAACTTGCCATCCTGAAGAATGGTGCAGTGTCTCGGC
ACCCCATAGGGAACCTTTGCCATCAACTCGGCAAGATGCAGCGTCGTGTTGGCATCGTGTCCCACGCCGA
GGAGAAGTACCTGCCCATCGAGTTCATGGACACGGGCGACCGGGCTTGCAGGCGAGTGAGGTGGCAGGGG
CAATGGATCAGAGATGATCTGCTCTGCCTGTGGCCCCGCTGCCGCAAAGGCAAATGGATGGGCGCTGCGC
TTTACATTTGGCAGGCGCCAGAATGTGTCAGAGACAACTCCAAGGTCCGGTGTAACGGGCGACGTGGCAG
GATCGAACGGCTCGTCGTCCAGACCTGACCACGAGGGCATGACGAGCGTCCCTCCCGGACCCAGCGCAGC
ACGCAGGGCCTCGATCAGTCCAAGTGGCCCATCTTCGAGGGGCCGGACGCTACGGAAGGAGCTGTGGACC
AGCAGCACACCGCCGGGGGTAACCCCAAGGTTGAGAAGCTGACCGATGAGCTCGGCTTTTCGCCATTCGT
ATTGCACGACATTGCACTCCACCGCTGATGACATCAGTCGATCATAGCACGATCAACGGCACTGTTGCAA
ATAGTCGGTGGTGATAAACTTATCATCCCCTTTTGCTGATGGAGCTGCACATGAACCCATTCAAAGGCCG
GCATTTTCAGCGTGACATCATTCTGTGGGCCGTACGCTGGTACTGCAAATACGGCATCAGTTACCGTGAG
CTGCAGGTCGACGGATCCCTTTAGTGAGGGTTAATTGCGGCCGCGAATTCTTGAAGACGAAAGGGCCTCG
TGATACGCCTATTTTTATAGGTTAATGTCATGATAATAATGGTTTCTTAGACGTCAGGTGGCACTTTTCG
GGGAAATGTGCGCGGAACCCCTATTTGTTTATTTTTCTAAATACATTCAAATATGTATCCGCTCATGAGA
CAATAACCCTGATAAATGCTTCAATAATATTGAAAAAGGAAGAGTATGAGTATTCAACATTTCCGTGTCG
CCCTTATTCCCTTTTTTGCGGCATTTTGCCTTCCTGTTTTTGCTCACCCAGAAACGCTGGTGAAAGTAAA
AGATGCTGAAGATCAGTTGGGTGCACGAGTGGGTTACATCGAACTGGATCTCAACAGCGGTAAGATCCTT
GAGAGTTTTCGCCCCGAAGAACGTTTTCCAATGATGAGCACTTTTAAAGTTCTGCTATGTGGCGCGGTAT
TATCCCGTGTTGACGCCGGGCAAGAGCAACTCGGTCGCCGCATACACTATTCTCAGAATGACTTGGTTGA
GTACTCACCAGTCACAGAAAAGCATCTTACGGATGGCATGACAGTAAGAGAATTATGCAGTGCTGCCATA
ACCATGAGTGATAACACTGCGGCCAACTTACTTCTGACAACGATCGGAGGACCGAAGGAGCTAACCGCTT
TTTTGCACAACATGGGGGATCATGTAACTCGCCTTGATCGTTGGGAACCGGAGCTGAATGAAGCCATACC
AAACGACGAGCGTGACACCACGATGCCTGCAGCAATGGCAACAACGTTGCGCAAACTATTAACTGGCGAA
CTACTTACTCTAGCTTCCCGGCAACAATTAATAGACTGGATGGAGGCGGATAAAGTTGCAGGACCACTTC
TGCGCTCGGCCCTTCCGGCTGGCTGGTTTATTGCTGATAAATCTGGAGCCGGTGAGCGTGGGTCTCGCGG
TATCATTGCAGCACTGGGGCCAGATGGTAAGCCCTCCCGTATCGTAGTTATCTACACGACGGGGAGTCAG
GCAACTATGGATGAACGAAATAGACAGATCGCTGAGATAGGTGCCTCACTGATTAAGCATTGGTAACTGT
CAGACCAAGTTTACTCATATATACTTTAGATTGATTTAAAACTTCATTTTTAATTTAAAAGGATCTAGGT
GAAGATCCTTTTTGATAATCTCATGACCAAAATCCCTTAACGTGAGTTTTCGTTCCACTGAGCGTCAGAC
CCCGTAGAAAAGATCAAAGGATCTTCTTGAGATCCTTTTTTTCTGCGCGTAATCTGCTGCTTGCAAACAA
AAAAACCACCGCTACCAGCGGTGGTTTGTTTGCCGGATCAAGAGCTACCAACTCTTTTTCCGAAGGTAAC
TGGCTTCAGCAGAGCGCAGATACCAAATACTGTCCTTCTAGTGTAGCCGTAGTTAGGCCACCACTTCAAG
AACTCTGTAGCACCGCCTACATACCTCGCTCTGCTAATCCTGTTACCAGTGGCTGCTGCCAGTGGCGATA
AGTCGTGTCTTACCGGGTTGGACTCAAGACGATAGTTACCGGATAAGGCGCAGCGGTCGGGCTGAACGGG
GGGTTCGTGCACACAGCCCAGCTTGGAGCGAACGACCTACACCGAACTGAGATACCTACAGCGTGAGCTA
TGAGAAAGCGCCACGCTTCCCGAAGGGAGAAAGGCGGACAGGTATCCGGTAAGCGGCAGGGTCGGAACAG
GAGAGCGCACGAGGGAGCTTCCAGGGGGAAACGCCTGGTATCTTTATAGTCCTGTCGGGTTTCGCCACCT
CTGACTTGAGCGTCGATTTTTGTGATGCTCGTCAGGGGGGCGGAGCCTATGGAAAAACGCCAGCAACGCG
GCCTTTTTACGGTTCCTGGCCTTTTGCTGGCCTTTTGCTCACATGTTCTTTCCTGCGTTATCCCCTGATT
CTGTGGATAACCGTATTACCGCCTTTGAGTGAGCTGATACCGCTCGCCGCAGCCGAACGACCGAGCGCAG
CGAGTCAGTGAGCGAGGAAGCGGAAGAGCGCTGACTTCCGCGTTTCCAGACTTTACGAAACACGGAAACC
GAAGACCATTCATGTTGTTGCTCAGGTCGCAGACGTTTTGCAGCAGCAGTCGCTTCACGTTCGCTCGCGT
ATCGGTGATTCATTCTGCTAACCAGTAAGGCAACCCCGCCAGCCTAGCCGGGTCCTCAACGACAGGAGCA
CGATCATGCGCACCCGTCAGATCCAGACATGATAAGATACATTGATGAGTTTGGACAAACCACAACTAGA
ATGCAGTGAAAAAAATGCTTTATTTGTGAAATTTGTGATGCTATTGCTTTATTTGTAACCATTATAAGCT
GCAATAAACAAGTTCCCGCACGATCAGCGTCCCGCCGACCAGGAGCAGTGCGGCCAGCACTGCCGCTAAC
GCCTGGTCCTGGTCCCGGTCCTGGTGGTGCATCAGTCCTCCCCGTGATCACTTCGGCACCCACCGTAGTG
ATCACCCCCGACAGCGGATCAAGGGGTTTGCGGGTCCCGGTCGGCGCCGGGCGGGGGAGGCAGGAGCCGC
CGACGCTGCCTCTGGGACGGGCCGGACGGCAGGGGGACCGGCGGCCGGGCGAGCTGCAGCCGGGGGTCCG
GCAGGGCCGGAGCGGGCGGAACCGTGCTCTGACCTGCGGCCCGAGTTTCGTCACGTGACGGAATGGAAGG
CTGCTGCATTTCGTCACGTGACGTATCTCGGCGAGCGACTGCCGACGCCACGGCGGACACGATCGCCTCG
CGCTGGCGCCGGGCCTCGTACGCCCGCTGGCGGCAGGAGCGGCGGCAGTAGTCCCGGCTCCGGCCGACGC
CGGATTGCTTGATCTCCGAGCCGCACCAGGCGCAGAGCTTCGCGCCGTCGGCGTCCCTGGGGGTGGTGGT
GCTCATGGCCGACGACCGTACGCGGCACGTCTCGTAGCGAGGCGAGTCGGGCGCGAGGTACCGCCTGCAC
GAAGTGCCGGCGGGGCCGACCCCGGGCGAGTAATCCCAGGATTACTCCCGCGGCTTCGACCCCGGCCGCC
GTCGCCGCGTACGTCACCGACCCCCGCCGTACGTCACCGGGATGACGTACGGCGGGGGGGAGCGAGTTAG
TGCGAAGTGGGCCCACTTGCGAGCCGGGCGATGTGCCGGGCGGCCCGCTCCTGGCGGTCGTCGGCGTCGT
CGTCCTGGTCGTCGTCCTGCTCTCGCCGTCGGCGTGCAGTTGCTTCCTCGCGGCGCTGGGCGAGGGCGGC
GAGCATGTCGGCGTACGCCTCGGCCACCTCCCCCGCCGTGAGCACCACCACTGTGTCGGCCGCGTCGGCC
AGCGCCAGGACCTCCCGCACCCGTTCGCCCACGGCCGCCGAATCCTCGTTGCCGTCCTTGCCTTCGGCGG
CCCGGGTCGCCTCGAGGTCGAGGGCGCGGCGGGTGACCGCGTGCCATCCGTCCTCGGTCACGGCGACCCC
GGCCCGCAGCTCCCCGCCGTCGGCGTCGGCCGCCAGGAGCAGATCGAGGTCGTCGGCCTCGGTGTCGCCG
CCGTCGAGCCCGAGCATCTGCCGCAGGTAGCGGGTCCATTCGATGGCCCGGCGTCCCCGGGTTGCCCGCT
CGTACTCGTGCCAGCGCGAGAGGTTCCACTCCAGCGAGCCGACCCCGGCGGCGTCGTCCTCGGTCATGCC
GCCGGTCAGGTCCCCGATCCGTCCGAGGAGTTCGAACGGGGCGACGTTCCCGCCGGTCGCCGTCTTGAGG
TCGGCGCGGGCGAGTTCGAGGGCGGGCGCCTTCCCGTCCTGGGTCTTGGCGATGTACTCGGCGAGGTCGT
TGGCGTCGCGCTCGGTCTCCAGCCGCTTGAAGTCGACGCCGTGCCGGTCGTCGGGCGTGAAGGCGGGGTT
GACCTTGCGCAGGGCGGCGGTCCACACGGACCGCCAGTGCCCCTGCCACTCGTCGAGCGCGGCGCCGGTC
GGCTCGAAGGTGGCGACGATCTGCTTCGCGGACCGCTCCCCCTCGGTCCGGCCGCCGACCAGGACGATCG
CGTGGATGTGCGGGTGCCAGCCGTTGATCTGCCCCACGGTGACTTCGGTCGCGCGGATCATGCCGACGTA
CCCGATCCGGTCTCGGATGCCCTCGCGGTCGGCGGCCCGGTGCCCGTCCTTGGCCCGGCGTCCGGCCCAC
GTGCCGCCCGTGATCAGTCGCTGGTAGGCGCCCGGCCGCCGGGGGCTGTCCGGCGTCTTCCGGGTGCCCT
GGAGGGCGTCCATGAGGTCCGCGAGCCGGTCCGTGTGCCCATGGCGGGCCGTGAAGGTGACCAGGTAGGC
GGTCCCCCCGCGCTTGATCCACTCGACCACGGCGGCGGTGATCTCCTCGGCCCGCTTGTGCCGGATCGTG
GCGGCGCAGACCGGGCAGAGCCAGATCCGCCCGCACCGCATCAGGCCCAGGACCACGGACGTTCCGGCCG
CCGTCTGGGCGACGATCACGCCGGAGGCAGGGTCCATCAGGGCGCGGCCGCAGCCCTTGCACGCGGCGTC
CCCGCTGATCCGCCACAGCGTCCGGCGGCGGCTGTACCGGGCGGCTTTCCGCAGTCGGGCAGCGTCGCTC
CGCGACGTGCTTCCTACTTCCGAGAGGCTGTCGCCTCTCGGGCTCTCCCCATCCACCCCGTCCGGAGAAA
CCGCAGGTCGGAGGGGTGCGGGAAACTCTGTTGTTTCTTTCCCAAGGTGTTCGCTTTTGCCTCGGGCGGC
ATCTCGCGTCACACGCGCGATCGCCCGCTTCGCTGCCATCCGGCAGCGGTCTGAGCAGTAGATACGCGGC
CGTTTGCCCGGTGTGTGGGCAATTGCGGTCCCGCAGTGGCAGCGGGGCCCGGCGGGCCGATCTGGCAATG
CCTCGGCATCGCTCCGTACTCTGGGCACGAGCAACGTTCCTGTCTCGCCCGGCTAAGGGGCGCGAGTCTG
GGAGCGGACGGGTCGGAGGTGCGAAGTCCGGCCCGTTGCTCTTTGGTCTGGTGGGAATCCTGGCACCAAT
CGGGCCAGAGGTTCCCTCCGCCACTCCCGACGCCCCTTGGGGCTGGTGTGACTTGGAGGGCCGAAGAGAG
CCCCGCCGGTGATCCGGCGGGGCTTTGACGTGCGGTCAGTGCGTGTGTCGGCGAGCGATGGCCACGAGGC
CCTGGAAGCCGAGCGGTCCGGCGAAGTCGGCCCAGTCGCAACCGGGCTCAGCGCAGTGGGCGGACCAGCC
ACCGCCGTTGGGGTCCTGGACCAGGTTCACGGTCCCCTCGGTCAGGCGTCCGTCGAAGTCGGTCATGGTC
GGTCTCCTGGTGGGTGGGGGCGGGGCGCCAGCACGAAGTGCCGGCGCCCCGCGGGGGTTGGTCGGGTCAG
GCGCCGAACCGGCGGGCGGCGGCGGCGACCAGGCCGTCGGCGGCGGCCATGGCGCGGTCGCGGTCGGTGG
TGAGGGCGGTGCGGTCGGCGGCGGCCCAGTCCTGCTCTCACGCAACGTCTACGTGGACGCTCAGGGCGAC
ACGATCGAGGTCGGGGAGTCCGTCGCTCCGGCGGGCCGCTGGCGCGTCCACCGGGACTGATCAAGGCGAA
TACTTCATATGGCCCTGCAGGCGGAAGTCAGGTAGACACGACTTCCGCTAGTCCTTGCAAGGTCTGCTGA
CGTGAGGCGGGGCGGTCGTTTTTGACCGCCCTGCCTTCGTCATGTAGGCTCGCTCGCTGTGCCTGGCGTG
TCATCAGACGCCCAGGTCCCGGTGCCGTGAGGCCCGGGCCATCGAGCCGGTGGTACGTGGCTGCGGTCCC
CTTGTGAGGGCTGCGCGCCGTGTGCTGTCCGGCGCGCACAGCCTTGAATCCACCCGCGGGGGCCGGCCGG
TCTCCGTGAGCTCGAGTAGACGACGGAGACGTAATGTCGTCCGAGACCGGCCCGGTGGCCGTGGACCCGA
CCCTGCGTCGCCGCATCGAGCCGCACGAGTTCGAGGTGTTCTTCGACCCGCGGGAGCTGCGCAAGGAGAC
CTGCCTGCTGTACGAGATCAACTGGGGCGGCCGGCACTCGATCTGGCGCCACACCTCGCAGAACACCAAC
AAGCACGTCGAGGTGAACTTCATCGAGAAGTTCACCACCGAGCGGTACTTCTGCCCGAACACCCGCTGCT
CGATCACCTGGTTCCTGTCCTGGTCCCCGTGCGGCGAGTGCTCCCGGGCGATCACCGAGTTCCTGTCCCG
CTACCCGCACGTCACCCTGTTCATCTACATCGCCCGGCTGTACCACCACGCCGACCCGCGGAACCGGCAG
GGCCTGCGCGACCTGATCTCCTCCGGCGTGACCATCCAGATCATGACCGAGCAGGAGTCCGGCTACTGCT
GGCGGAACTTCGTCAACTACTCGCCGTCCAACGAGGCCCACTGGCCGCGGTACCCGCACCTGTGGGTGCG
CCTGTACGTCCTGGAGCTGTACTGCATCATCCTGGGCCTGCCGCCGTGCCTGAACATCCTGCGTCGCAAG
CAGCCGCAGCTGACCTTCTTCACCATCGCCCTGCAGTCCTGCCACTACCAGCGCCTGCCGCCGCACATCC
TGTGGGCGACCGGCCTGAAGTCCGGCTCGGAGACCCCGGGCACCTCGGAGTCCGCCACCCCGGAGTCCGA
CAAGAAGTACAGCATCGGCCTGGCCATCGGCACCAACAGCGTGGGCTGGGCGGTCATCACCGACGAGTAC
AAGGTCCCCTCCAAGAAGTTCAAGGTCCTGGGCAACACCGACCGGCACTCGATCAAGAAGAACCTGATCG
GCGCCCTGCTCTTCGACAGCGGCGAGACCGCCGAGGCGACCCGCCTGAAGCGGACCGCGCGCCGGCGCTA
CACCCGGCGCAAGAACCGCATCTGCTACCTCCAGGAAATCTTCTCCAACGAGATGGCCAAGGTCGACGAC
TCGTTCTTCCACCGGCTCGAGGAGAGCTTCCTGGTGGAGGAGGACAAGAAGCACGAGCGCCACCCGATCT
TCGGCAACATCGTCGACGAGGTGGCCTACCACGAGAAGTACCCCACCATCTACCACCTCCGCAAGAAGCT
GGTCGACTCGACCGACAAGGCGGACCTGCGGCTCATCTACCTGGCCCTCGCGCACATGATCAAGTTCCGC
GGCCACTTCCTCATCGAGGGCGACCTGAACCCGGACAACTCCGACGTCGACAAGCTCTTCATCCAGCTGG
TGCAGACCTACAACCAGCTGTTCGAGGAGAACCCCATCAACGCCAGCGGCGTCGACGCCAAGGCGATCCT
CTCCGCGCGCCTGAGCAAGTCCCGGCGCCTGGAGAACCTCATCGCCCAGCTGCCGGGCGAGAAGAAGAAC
GGCCTCTTCGGCAACCTGATCGCGCTGTCGCTCGGCCTGACCCCCAACTTCAAGAGCAACTTCGACCTGG
CCGAGGACGCGAAGCTCCAGCTGTCCAAGGACACCTACGACGACGACCTGGACAACCTGCTCGCCCAGAT
CGGCGACCAGTACGCGGACCTCTTCCTGGCCGCGAAGAACCTCTCGGACGCCATCCTGCTCAGCGACATC
CTGCGGGTCAACACCGAGATCACCAAGGCCCCGCTGTCGGCGAGCATGATCAAGCGGTACGACGAGCACC
ACCAGGACCTGACCCTGCTCAAGGCCCTCGTGCGCCAGCAGCTGCCCGAGAAGTACAAGGAAATCTTCTT
CGACCAGTCCAAGAACGGCTACGCCGGCTACATCGACGGCGGCGCGTCGCAGGAGGAGTTCTACAAGTTC
ATCAAGCCGATCCTGGAGAAGATGGACGGCACCGAGGAGCTGCTCGTCAAGCTGAACCGCGAGGACCTGC
TCCGCAAGCAGCGGACCTTCGACAACGGCTCCATCCCGCACCAGATCCACCTGGGCGAGCTGCACGCCAT
CCTCCGGCGCCAGGAGGACTTCTACCCCTTCCTGAAGGACAACCGCGAGAAGATCGAGAAGATCCTGACC
TTCCGCATCCCGTACTACGTCGGCCCCCTGGCCCGCGGCAACTCCCGGTTCGCGTGGATGACCCGGAAGT
CGGAGGAGACCATCACCCCGTGGAACTTCGAGGAGGTCGTGGACAAGGGCGCCTCCGCCCAGTCGTTCAT
CGAGCGCATGACCGCCTTCGACAAGAACCTCCCGAACGAGAAGGTCCTGCCCAAGCACTCCCTGCTCTAC
GAGTACTTCACCGTGTACAACGAGCTGACCAAGGTCAAGTACGTGACCGAGGGCATGCGGAAGCCGGCCT
TCCTGTCGGGCGAGCAGAAGAAGGCGATCGTCGACCTGCTCTTCAAGACCAACCGCAAGGTCACCGTGAA
GCAGCTGAAGGAGGACTACTTCAAGAAGATCGAGTGCTTCGACTCCGTCGAGATCAGCGGCGTGGAGGAC
CGCTTCAACGCCTCCCTGGGCACCTACCACGACCTGCTCAAGATCATCAAGGACAAGGACTTCCTCGACA
ACGAGGAGAACGAGGACATCCTGGAGGACATCGTCCTCACCCTGACCCTCTTCGAGGACCGCGAGATGAT
CGAGGAGCGGCTCAAGACCTACGCCCACCTGTTCGACGACAAGGTGATGAAGCAGCTGAAGCGGCGCCGG
TACACCGGCTGGGGCGCCCTCTCCCGGAAGCTGATCAACGGCATCCGGGACAAGCAGAGCGGCAAGACCA
TCCTGGACTTCCTCAAGTCCGACGGCTTCGCCAACCGCAACTTCATGGCGCTCATCCACGACGACAGCCT
GACCTTCAAGGAGGACATCCAGAAGGCCCAGGTCTCGGGCCAGGGCGACAGCCTCCACGAGCACATCGCC
AACCTGGCGGGCTCCCCGGCGATCAAGAAGGGCATCCTCCAGACCGTCAAGGTCGTGGACGAGCTGGTCA
AGGTGATGGGCCGCCACAAGCCCGAGAACATCGTGATCGAGATGGCCCGGGAGAACCAGACCACCCAGAA
GGGCCAGAAGAACTCGCGCGAGCGGATGAAGCGGATCGAGGAGGGCATCAAGGAGCTGGGCAGCCAGATC
CTGAAGGAGCACCCGGTCGAGAACACCCAGCTCCAGAACGAGAAGCTGTACCTCTACTACCTCCAGAACG
GCCGCGACATGTACGTGGACCAGGAGCTGGACATCAACCGGCTGTCCGACTACGACGTCGACCACATCGT
GCCGCAGTCCTTCCTGAAGGACGACTCGATCGACAACAAGGTCCTGACCCGCTCGGACAAGAACCGGGGC
AAGTCCGACAACGTGCCCTCGGAGGAGGTCGTGAAGAAGATGAAGAACTACTGGCGCCAGCTGCTCAACG
CCAAGCTCATCACCCAGCGCAAGTTCGACAACCTGACCAAGGCCGAGCGGGGCGGCCTGAGCGAGCTGGA
CAAGGCGGGCTTCATCAAGCGCCAGCTGGTCGAGACCCGGGCGATCACCAAGCACGTGGCCCAGATCCTG
GACTCCCGGATGAACACCAAGTACGACGAGAACGACAAGCTGATCCGCGAGGTCAAGGTGATCACCCTCA
AGAGCAAGCTGGTCTCCGACTTCCGCAAGGACTTCCAGTTCTACAAGGTCCGGGAGATCAACAACTACCA
CCACGCCCACGACGCGTACCTGAACGCCGTCGTGGGCACCGCGCTGATCAAGAAGTACCCGAAGCTGGAG
TCCGAGTTCGTCTACGGCGACTACAAGGTCTACGACGTGCGCAAGATGATCGCCAAGAGCGAGCAGGAGA
TCGGCAAGGCCACCGCGAAGTACTTCTTCTACTCCAACATCATGAACTTCTTCAAGACCGAGATCACCCT
GGCCAACGGCGAGATCCGCAAGCGGCCCCTGATCGAGACCAACGGCGAGACCGGCGAGATCGTCTGGGAC
AAGGGCCGCGACTTCGCCACCGTCCGGAAGGTGCTGTCGATGCCGCAGGTCAACATCGTGAAGAAGACCG
AGGTGCAGACCGGCGGCTTCAGCAAGGAGTCCATCCGGCCCAAGCGCAACAGCGACAAGCTGATCGCCCG
GAAGAAGGACTGGGACCCGAAGAAGTACGGCGGCTTCGTCAGCCCCACCGTCGCCTACTCCGTGCTGGTC
GTGGCGAAGGTCGAGAAGGGCAAGAGCAAGAAGCTGAAGTCCGTGAAGGAGCTGCTCGGCATCACCATCA
TGGAGCGCTCCTCGTTCGAGAAGAACCCGATCGACTTCCTGGAGGCCAAGGGCTACAAGGAGGTCAAGAA
GGACCTCATCATCAAGCTGCCCAAGTACAGCCTGTTCGAGCTGGAGAACGGCCGCAAGCGGATGCTCGCC
TCCGCGCGGTTCCTGCAAAAGGGCAACGAGCTGGCCCTCCCGTCGAAGTACGTCAACTTCCTGTACCTCG
CGTCCCACTACGAGAAGCTGAAGGGCTCGCCCGAGGACAACGAGCAGAAGCAGCTCTTCGTGGAGCAGCA
CAAGCACTACCTGGACGAGATCATCGAGCAGATCAGCGAGTTCAGCAAGCGCGTCATCCTGGCCGACGCG
AACCTCGACAAGGTGCTGTCCGCCTACAACAAGCACCGCGACAAGCCGATCCGGGAGCAGGCGGAGAACA
TCATCCACCTGTTCACCCTCACCAACCTGGGTGCCCCGCGGGCCTTCAAGTACTTCGACACCACCATCGA
CCGCAAGGTCTACCGCTCCACCAAGGAGGTCCTCGACGCGACCCTGATCCACCAGAGCATCACCGGCCTG
TACGAGACCCGCATCGACCTGAGCCAGCTGGGCGGCGACTCGGGCGGCTCCACCAACCTGTCGGACATCA
TCGAGAAGGAGACCGGCAAGCAGCTGGTGATCCAGGAGTCCATCCTGATGCTGCCGGAGGAAGTGGAGGA
AGTGATCGGCAACAAGCCGGAGTCGGACATCCTGGTGCACACCGCCTACGACGAGTCGACCGACGAGAAC
GTCATGCTGCTGACCTCGGACGCCCCGGAGTACAAGCCGTGGGCCCTGGTCATCCAGGACTCCAACGGCG
AGAACAAGATCAAGATGCTGTGAGAATTCAGATCTACGCGTTC
[179 nt withheld, positions 12014-12192]
AAGCTTGCATGCCTGCAGGTCGACGGATCTTTTCCGCTGCATAACCCTGCTTCGGGGTCATTATAGCGAT
TTTTTCGGTATATCCATCCTTTTTCGCACGATATACAGGATTTTGCCAAAGGGTTCGTGTAGACTTTCCT
TGGTGTATCCAACGGCGTCAGCCGGGCAGGATAGGTGAAGTAGGCCCACCCGCGAGCGGGTGTTCCTTCT
TCACTGTCCCTTATTCGCACCTGGCGGTGCTCAACGGGAATCCTGCTCTGCGAGGCTGGCCGGCTACCGC
CGGCGTAACAGATGAGGGCAAGCGGATGGCTGATGAAACCAAGCCAACCAGGAAGGGCAGCCCACCTATC
AAGGTGTACTGCCTTCCAGACGAACGAAGAGCGATTGAGGAAAAGGCGGCGGCGGCCGGCATGAGCCTGT
CGGCCTACCTGCTGGCCGTCGGCCAGGGCTACAAAATCACGGGCGTCGTGGACTATGAGCACGTCCGCGA
GCTGGCCCGCATCAATGGCGACCTGGGCCGCCTGGGCGGCCTGCTGAAACTCTGGCTCACCGACGACCCG
CGCACGGCGCGGTTCGGTGATGCCACGATCCTCGCCCTGCTGGCGAAGATCGAAGAGAAGCAGGACGAGC
TTGGCAAGGTCATGATGGGCGTGGTCCGCCCGAGGGCAGAGCCATGACTTTTTTAGCCGCTAAAACGGCC
GGGGGGTGCGCGTGATTGCCAAGCACGTCCCCATGCGCTCCATCAAGAAGAGCGACTTCGCGGAGCTGGT
GAAGTACATCACCGACGAGCAAGGCAAGACCGATCCCCGGGGACCTGCAGGTCGACTCTAGAGTTTTAGA
GCTAGAAATAGCAAGTTAAAATAAGGCTAGTCCGTTATCAACTTGAAAAAGTGGCACCGAGTCGGTGCTA
AAAAAAAACCCCGCCCCTGACAGGGCGGGGTTTTTTTTGTAGCCTCAGGAGTTGTAGCGTGCACGCGGTC
GATCTTGACGGCTGGCGAGAGGTGCGGGGAGGATCTGACCGACGCGGTCCACACGTGGCACCGCGATGCT
GTTGTGGGCACAATCGTGCCGGTTGGTAGGATCCAGCTAGCTATTTACCCGCAGGACATATCCACGCCCT
CCTACATCGAAGCTGAAAGCACGAGATTCTTCGCCCTCCGAGAGCTGCATCAGGTCGGAGACGCTGTCGA
ACTTTTCGATCAGAAACTTCTCGACAGACGTCGCGGTGAGTTCAGGCTTTTTCATATCTCATTGCCCCCG
GACGAGCGTCTGCTCCGCCATTCGCCGTCCGCCGTGCCAATCGGATCAGCCGTCCAAATGCGGGATTTTC
GTTAGTCGGAGGCCAAACGGCATTGAGCGTCAGCATATCATCAGCGAGCTGAAGAAAGACAATCCCCGAT
CCGCTCCACGTGTTGCCCCAGCAATCAGCGCGACCTTGCCCCTCCAACGTCATCTCGTTCTCCGCTCATG
AGC
